>Addgene plasmid #213777 | p101_CRISPRai_PiggyBac | addgene full sequence | sequence record 431902 | Addgene NGS Result
TCCGAAGCCGACGCAGGCCGGAGAGGGAACACTCTCCGAAGCACTTCTTCAACTCCAGTTTGATGACGAG
GATCTTGGAGCACTCCTTGGAAACTCGACAGACCCTGCGGTGTTTACCGACCTCGCGTCAGTAGATAACT
CCGAATTTCAGCAGCTTTTGAACCAGGGTATCCCGGTCGCGCCACATACAACGGAGCCCATGTTGATGGA
ATACCCCGAAGCAATCACGAGACTTGTGACGGGAGCGCAGCGGCCTCCCGATCCCGCACCCGCACCTTTG
GGGGCACCTGGCCTCCCTAACGGACTTTTGAGCGGCGACGAGGATTTCTCCTCCATCGCCGATATGGATT
TCTCAGCCTTGCTGTCACAGATTTCCAGCGGCTCTGGCAGCGGCAGCCGGGATTCCAGGGAAGGGATGTT
TTTGCCGAAGCCTGAGGCCGGCTCCGCTATTAGTGACGTGTTTGAGGGCCGCGAGGTGTGCCAGCCAAAA
CGAATCCGGCCATTTCATCCTCCAGGAAGTCCATGGGCCAACCGCCCACTCCCCGCCAGCCTCGCACCAA
CACCAACCGGTCCAGTACATGAGCCAGTCGGGTCACTGACCCCGGCACCAGTCCCTCAGCCACTGGATCC
AGCGCCCGCAGTGACTCCCGAGGCCAGTCACCTGTTGGAGGATCCCGATGAAGAGACGAGCCAGGCTGTC
AAAGCCCTTCGGGAGATGGCCGATACTGTGATTCCCCAGAAGGAAGAGGCTGCAATCTGTGGCCAAATGG
ACCTTTCCCATCCGCCCCCAAGGGGCCATCTGGATGAGCTGACAACCACACTTGAGTCCATGACCGAGGA
TCTGAACCTGGACTCACCCCTGACCCCGGAATTGAACGAGATTCTGGATACCTTCCTGAACGACGAGTGC
CTCTTGCATGCCATGCATATCAGCACAGGACTGTCCATCTTCGACACATCTCTGTTTCATATGGGTGGAG
GCTCCGGGAAGCGGAACTACATCCTGGGCCTGGCCATCGGCATCACCAGCGTGGGCTACGGCATCATCGA
CTACGAGACACGGGACGTGATCGATGCCGGCGTGCGGCTGTTCAAAGAGGCCAACGTGGAAAACAACGAG
GGCAGGCGGAGCAAGAGAGGCGCCAGAAGGCTGAAGCGGCGGAGGCGGCATAGAATCCAGAGAGTGAAGA
AGCTGCTGTTCGACTACAACCTGCTGACCGACCACAGCGAGCTGAGCGGCATCAACCCCTACGAGGCCAG
AGTGAAGGGCCTGAGCCAGAAGCTGAGCGAGGAAGAGTTCTCTGCCGCCCTGCTGCACCTGGCCAAGAGA
AGAGGCGTGCACAACGTGAACGAGGTGGAAGAGGACACCGGCAACGAGCTGTCCACCAAAGAGCAGATCA
GCCGGAACAGCAAGGCCCTGGAAGAGAAATACGTGGCCGAACTGCAGCTGGAACGGCTGAAGAAAGACGG
CGAAGTGCGGGGCAGCATCAACAGATTCAAGACCAGCGACTACGTGAAAGAAGCCAAACAGCTGCTGAAG
GTGCAGAAGGCCTACCACCAGCTGGACCAGAGCTTCATCGACACCTACATCGACCTGCTGGAAACCCGGC
GGACCTACTATGAGGGACCTGGCGAGGGCAGCCCCTTCGGCTGGAAGGACATCAAAGAATGGTACGAGAT
GCTGATGGGCCACTGCACCTACTTCCCCGAGGAACTGCGGAGCGTGAAGTACGCCTACAACGCCGACCTG
TACAACGCCCTGAACGACCTGAACAATCTCGTGATCACCAGGGACGAGAACGAGAAGCTGGAATATTACG
AGAAGTTCCAGATCATCGAGAACGTGTTCAAGCAGAAGAAGAAGCCCACCCTGAAGCAGATCGCCAAAGA
AATCCTCGTGAACGAAGAGGATATTAAGGGCTACAGAGTGACCAGCACCGGCAAGCCCGAGTTCACCAAC
CTGAAGGTGTACCACGACATCAAGGACATTACCGCCCGGAAAGAGATTATTGAGAACGCCGAGCTGCTGG
ATCAGATTGCCAAGATCCTGACCATCTACCAGAGCAGCGAGGACATCCAGGAAGAACTGACCAATCTGAA
CTCCGAGCTGACCCAGGAAGAGATCGAGCAGATCTCTAATCTGAAGGGCTATACCGGCACCCACAACCTG
AGCCTGAAGGCCATCAACCTGATCCTGGACGAGCTGTGGCACACCAACGACAACCAGATCGCTATCTTCA
ACCGGCTGAAGCTGGTGCCCAAGAAGGTGGACCTGTCCCAGCAGAAAGAGATCCCCACCACCCTGGTGGA
CGACTTCATCCTGAGCCCCGTCGTGAAGAGAAGCTTCATCCAGAGCATCAAAGTGATCAACGCCATCATC
AAGAAGTACGGCCTGCCCAACGACATCATTATCGAGCTGGCCCGCGAGAAGAACTCCAAGGACGCCCAGA
AAATGATCAACGAGATGCAGAAGCGGAACCGGCAGACCAACGAGCGGATCGAGGAAATCATCCGGACCAC
CGGCAAAGAGAACGCCAAGTACCTGATCGAGAAGATCAAGCTGCACGACATGCAGGAAGGCAAGTGCCTG
TACAGCCTGGAAGCCATCCCTCTGGAAGATCTGCTGAACAACCCCTTCAACTATGAGGTGGACCACATCA
TCCCCAGAAGCGTGTCCTTCGACAACAGCTTCAACAACAAGGTGCTCGTGAAGCAGGAAGAAGCCAGCAA
GAAGGGCAACCGGACCCCATTCCAGTACCTGAGCAGCAGCGACAGCAAGATCAGCTACGAAACCTTCAAG
AAGCACATCCTGAATCTGGCCAAGGGCAAGGGCAGAATCAGCAAGACCAAGAAAGAGTATCTGCTGGAAG
AACGGGACATCAACAGGTTCTCCGTGCAGAAAGACTTCATCAACCGGAACCTGGTGGATACCAGATACGC
CACCAGAGGCCTGATGAACCTGCTGCGGAGCTACTTCAGAGTGAACAACCTGGACGTGAAAGTGAAGTCC
ATCAATGGCGGCTTCACCAGCTTTCTGCGGCGGAAGTGGAAGTTTAAGAAAGAGCGGAACAAGGGGTACA
AGCACCACGCCGAGGACGCCCTGATCATTGCCAACGCCGATTTCATCTTCAAAGAGTGGAAGAAACTGGA
CAAGGCCAAAAAAGTGATGGAAAACCAGATGTTCGAGGAAAAGCAGGCCGAGAGCATGCCCGAGATCGAA
ACCGAGCAGGAGTACAAAGAGATCTTCATCACCCCCCACCAGATCAAGCACATTAAGGACTTCAAGGACT
ACAAGTACAGCCACCGGGTGGACAAGAAGCCTAATAGAGAGCTGATTAACGACACCCTGTACTCCACCCG
GAAGGACGACAAGGGCAACACCCTGATCGTGAACAATCTGAACGGCCTGTACGACAAGGACAATGACAAG
CTGAAAAAGCTGATCAACAAGAGCCCCGAAAAGCTGCTGATGTACCACCACGACCCCCAGACCTACCAGA
AACTGAAGCTGATTATGGAACAGTACGGCGACGAGAAGAATCCCCTGTACAAGTACTACGAGGAAACCGG
GAACTACCTGACCAAGTACTCCAAAAAGGACAACGGCCCCGTGATCAAGAAGATTAAGTATTACGGCAAC
AAACTGAACGCCCATCTGGACATCACCGACGACTACCCCAACAGCAGAAACAAGGTCGTGAAGCTGTCCC
TGAAGCCCTACAGATTCGACGTGTACCTGGACAATGGCGTGTACAAGTTCGTGACCGTGAAGAATCTGGA
TGTGATCAAAAAAGAAAACTACTACGAAGTGAATAGCAAGTGCTATGAGGAAGCTAAGAAGCTGAAGAAG
ATCAGCAACCAGGCCGAGTTTATCGCCTCCTTCTACAACAACGATCTGATCAAGATCAACGGCGAGCTGT
ATAGAGTGATCGGCGTGAACAACGACCTGCTGAACCGGATCGAAGTGAACATGATCGACATCACCTACCG
CGAGTACCTGGAAAACATGAACGACAAGAGGCCCCCCAGGATCATTAAGACAATCGCCTCCAAGACCCAG
AGCATTAAGAAGTACAGCACAGACATTCTGGGCAACCTGTATGAAGTGAAATCTAAGAAGCACCCTCAGA
TCATCAAAAAGGGCGCCTATCCCTATGACGTGCCCGATTATGCCAGCCTGGGCAGCGGCTCCCCCAAGAA
AAAACGCAAGGTGGAAGATCCTAAGAAAAAGCGGAAAGTGGACGGCATTGGTAGTGGGAGCAACGGCAGC
AGCGGATCCGGAAGCGGAGCTACTAACTTCAGCCTGCTGAAGCAGGCTGGAGACGTGGAGGAGAACCCTG
GACCTATGGACAAGAAGTACAGCATCGGCCTGGCCATCGGCACCAACTCTGTGGGCTGGGCCGTGATCAC
CGACGAGTACAAGGTGCCCAGCAAGAAATTCAAGGTGCTGGGCAACACCGACCGGCACAGCATCAAGAAG
AACCTGATCGGCGCCCTGCTGTTCGACAGCGGAGAAACAGCCGAGGCCACCCGGCTGAAGAGAACCGCCA
GAAGAAGATACACCAGACGGAAGAACCGGATCTGCTATCTGCAAGAGATCTTCAGCAACGAGATGGCCAA
GGTGGACGACAGCTTCTTCCACAGACTGGAAGAGTCCTTCCTGGTGGAAGAGGATAAGAAGCACGAGCGG
CACCCCATCTTCGGCAACATCGTGGACGAGGTGGCCTACCACGAGAAGTACCCCACCATCTACCACCTGA
GAAAGAAACTGGTGGACAGCACCGACAAGGCCGACCTGCGGCTGATCTATCTGGCCCTGGCCCACATGAT
CAAGTTCCGGGGCCACTTCCTGATCGAGGGCGACCTGAACCCCGACAACAGCGACGTGGACAAGCTGTTC
ATCCAGCTGGTGCAGACCTACAACCAGCTGTTCGAGGAAAACCCCATCAACGCCAGCGGCGTGGACGCCA
AGGCCATCCTGTCTGCCAGACTGAGCAAGAGCAGACGGCTGGAAAATCTGATCGCCCAGCTGCCCGGCGA
GAAGAAGAATGGCCTGTTCGGCAACCTGATTGCCCTGAGCCTGGGCCTGACCCCCAACTTCAAGAGCAAC
TTCGACCTGGCCGAGGATGCCAAACTGCAGCTGAGCAAGGACACCTACGACGACGACCTGGACAACCTGC
TGGCCCAGATCGGCGACCAGTACGCCGACCTGTTTCTGGCCGCCAAGAACCTGTCCGACGCCATCCTGCT
GAGCGACATCCTGAGAGTGAACACCGAGATCACCAAGGCCCCCCTGAGCGCCTCTATGATCAAGAGATAC
GACGAGCACCACCAGGACCTGACCCTGCTGAAAGCTCTCGTGCGGCAGCAGCTGCCTGAGAAGTACAAAG
AGATTTTCTTCGACCAGAGCAAGAACGGCTACGCCGGCTACATCGATGGCGGAGCCAGCCAGGAAGAGTT
CTACAAGTTCATCAAGCCCATCCTGGAAAAGATGGACGGCACCGAGGAACTGCTCGTGAAGCTGAACAGA
GAGGACCTGCTGCGGAAGCAGCGGACCTTCGACAACGGCAGCATCCCCCACCAGATCCACCTGGGAGAGC
TGCACGCCATTCTGCGGCGGCAGGAAGATTTTTACCCATTCCTGAAGGACAACCGGGAAAAGATCGAGAA
GATCCTGACCTTCCGCATCCCCTACTACGTGGGCCCTCTGGCCAGGGGAAACAGCAGATTCGCCTGGATG
ACCAGAAAGAGCGAGGAAACCATCACCCCCTGGAACTTCGAGGAAGTGGTGGACAAGGGCGCCAGCGCCC
AGAGCTTCATCGAGCGGATGACCAACTTCGATAAGAACCTGCCCAACGAGAAGGTGCTGCCCAAGCACAG
CCTGCTGTACGAGTACTTCACCGTGTACAACGAGCTGACCAAAGTGAAATACGTGACCGAGGGAATGAGA
AAGCCCGCCTTCCTGAGCGGCGAGCAGAAAAAAGCCATCGTGGACCTGCTGTTCAAGACCAACCGGAAAG
TGACCGTGAAGCAGCTGAAAGAGGACTACTTCAAGAAAATCGAGTGCTTCGACTCCGTGGAAATCTCCGG
CGTGGAAGATCGGTTCAACGCCTCCCTGGGCACATACCACGATCTGCTGAAAATTATCAAGGACAAGGAC
TTCCTGGACAATGAGGAAAACGAGGACATTCTGGAAGATATCGTGCTGACCCTGACACTGTTTGAGGACA
GAGAGATGATCGAGGAACGGCTGAAAACCTATGCCCACCTGTTCGACGACAAAGTGATGAAGCAGCTGAA
GCGGCGGAGATACACCGGCTGGGGCAGGCTGAGCCGGAAGCTGATCAACGGCATCCGGGACAAGCAGTCC
GGCAAGACAATCCTGGATTTCCTGAAGTCCGACGGCTTCGCCAACAGAAACTTCATGCAGCTGATCCACG
ACGACAGCCTGACCTTTAAAGAGGACATCCAGAAAGCCCAGGTGTCCGGCCAGGGCGATAGCCTGCACGA
GCACATTGCCAATCTGGCCGGCAGCCCCGCCATTAAGAAGGGCATCCTGCAGACAGTGAAGGTGGTGGAC
GAGCTCGTGAAAGTGATGGGCCGGCACAAGCCCGAGAACATCGTGATCGAAATGGCCAGAGAGAACCAGA
CCACCCAGAAGGGACAGAAGAACAGCCGCGAGAGAATGAAGCGGATCGAAGAGGGCATCAAAGAGCTGGG
CAGCCAGATCCTGAAAGAACACCCCGTGGAAAACACCCAGCTGCAGAACGAGAAGCTGTACCTGTACTAC
CTGCAGAATGGGCGGGATATGTACGTGGACCAGGAACTGGACATCAACCGGCTGTCCGACTACGATGTGG
ACGCTATCGTGCCTCAGAGCTTTCTGAAGGACGACTCCATCGATAACAAAGTGCTGACTCGGAGCGACAA
GAACCGGGGCAAGAGCGACAACGTGCCCTCCGAAGAGGTCGTGAAGAAGATGAAGAACTACTGGCGCCAG
CTGCTGAATGCCAAGCTGATTACCCAGAGGAAGTTCGACAATCTGACCAAGGCCGAGAGAGGCGGCCTGA
GCGAACTGGATAAGGCCGGCTTCATCAAGAGACAGCTGGTGGAAACCCGGCAGATCACAAAGCACGTGGC
ACAGATCCTGGACTCCCGGATGAACACTAAGTACGACGAGAACGACAAACTGATCCGGGAAGTGAAAGTG
ATCACCCTGAAGTCCAAGCTGGTGTCCGATTTCCGGAAGGATTTCCAGTTTTACAAAGTGCGCGAGATCA
ACAACTACCACCACGCCCACGACGCCTACCTGAACGCCGTCGTGGGAACCGCCCTGATCAAAAAGTACCC
TAAGCTGGAAAGCGAGTTCGTGTACGGCGACTACAAGGTGTACGACGTGCGGAAGATGATCGCCAAGAGC
GAGCAGGAAATCGGCAAGGCTACCGCCAAGTACTTCTTCTACAGCAACATCATGAACTTTTTCAAGACCG
AGATTACCCTGGCCAACGGCGAGATCCGGAAGCGGCCTCTGATCGAGACAAACGGCGAAACAGGCGAGAT
CGTGTGGGATAAGGGCCGGGACTTTGCCACCGTGCGGAAAGTGCTGTCTATGCCCCAAGTGAATATCGTG
AAAAAGACCGAGGTGCAGACAGGCGGCTTCAGCAAAGAGTCTATCCTGCCCAAGAGGAACAGCGACAAGC
TGATCGCCAGAAAGAAGGACTGGGACCCTAAGAAGTACGGCGGCTTCGACAGCCCCACCGTGGCCTATTC
TGTGCTGGTGGTGGCCAAAGTGGAAAAGGGCAAGTCCAAGAAACTGAAGAGTGTGAAAGAGCTGCTGGGG
ATCACCATCATGGAAAGAAGCAGCTTCGAGAAGAATCCCATCGACTTTCTGGAAGCCAAGGGCTACAAAG
AAGTGAAAAAGGACCTGATCATCAAGCTGCCTAAGTACTCCCTGTTCGAGCTGGAAAACGGCCGGAAGAG
AATGCTGGCCTCTGCCGGCGAACTGCAGAAGGGAAACGAACTGGCCCTGCCCTCCAAATATGTGAACTTC
CTGTACCTGGCCAGCCACTATGAGAAGCTGAAGGGCTCCCCCGAGGATAATGAGCAGAAACAGCTGTTTG
TGGAACAGCACAAACACTACCTGGACGAGATCATCGAGCAGATCAGCGAGTTCTCCAAGAGAGTGATCCT
GGCCGACGCTAATCTGGACAAGGTGCTGAGCGCCTACAACAAGCACAGAGACAAGCCTATCAGAGAGCAG
GCCGAGAATATCATCCACCTGTTTACCCTGACCAATCTGGGAGCCCCTGCCGCCTTCAAGTACTTTGACA
CCACCATCGACCGGAAGAGGTACACCAGCACCAAAGAGGTGCTGGACGCCACCCTGATCCACCAGAGCAT
CACCGGCCTGTACGAGACACGGATCGACCTGTCTCAGCTGGGAGGCGACGCCTATCCCTATGACGTGCCC
GATTATGCCAGCCTGGGCAGCGGCTCCCCCAAGAAAAAACGCAAGGTGGAAGATCCTAAGAAAAAGCGGA
AAGTGGACGGCATTGGTAGTGGGAGCAACGGCAGCAGCGGATCCAGCGAGCTGATTAAGGAGAACATGCA
CATGAAGCTGTACATGGAGGGCACCGTGGACAACCATCACTTCAAGTGCACATCCGAGGGCGAAGGCAAG
CCCTACGAGGGCACCCAGACCATGAGAATCAAGGTGGTCGAGGGCGGCCCTCTCCCCTTCGCCTTCGACA
TCCTGGCTACTAGCTTCCTCTACGGCAGCAAGACCTTCATCAACCACACCCAGGGCATCCCCGACTTCTT
CAAGCAGTCCTTCCCTGAGGGCTTCACATGGGAGAGAGTCACCACATACGAAGACGGGGGCGTGCTGACC
GCTACCCAGGACACCAGCCTCCAGGACGGCTGCCTCATCTACAACGTCAAGATCAGAGGGGTGAACTTCA
CATCCAACGGCCCTGTGATGCAGAAGAAAACACTCGGCTGGGAGGCCTTCACCGAGACGCTGTACCCCGC
TGACGGCGGCCTGGAAGGCAGAAACGACATGGCCCTGAAGCTCGTGGGCGGGAGCCATCTGATCGCAAAC
ATCAAGACCACATATAGATCCAAGAAACCCGCTAAGAACCTCAAGATGCCTGGCGTCTACTATGTGGACT
ACAGACTGGAAAGAATCAAGGAGGCCAACAACGAGACCTACGTCGAGCAGCACGAGGTGGCAGTGGCCAG
ATACTGCGACCTCCCTAGCAAACTGGGGCACAAGCTTAATGGCGGTGGCGGAGGGATGGATGCTAAGTCA
CTAACTGCCTGGTCCCGGACACTGGTGACCTTCAAGGATGTATTTGTGGACTTCACCAGGGAGGAGTGGA
AGCTGCTGGACACTGCTCAGCAGATCGTGTACAGAAATGTGATGCTGGAGAACTATAAGAACCTGGTTTC
CTTGGGTTATCAGCTTACTAAGCCAGATGTGATCCTCCGGTTGGAGAAGGGAGAAGAGCCCTAAGACGAA
TGCAATTGTTGTTGTTAACTTGTTTATTGCAGCTTATAATGGTTACAAATAAAGCAATAGCATCACAAAT
TTCACAAATAAAGCATTTTTTTCACTGCATTCTAGTTGTGGTTTGTCCAAACTCATCAATGTATCTTATC
ATGTCTGGATCAACTGGATAACTCAAGCTAACCGTCATACATATGTCGACGGTATCGATGCGGGGAGGCG
GCCCAAAGGGAGATCCGACTCGTCTGAGGGCGAAGGCGAAGACGCGGAAGAGGCCGCAGAGCCGGCAGCA
GGCCGCGGGAAGGAAGGTCCGCTGGATTGAGGGCCGAAGGGACGTAGCAGAAGGACGTCCCCGCGCAGAA
TCCAGGTGGCAACACAGGCGAGCAGCCAAGGAAAGGACGATGATTTCCCCGACAACACCACGGAATTGTC
AGTGCCCAACAGCCGAGCCCCTGTCCAGCAGCGGGCAAGGCAGGCGGCGATGAGTTCCGCCGTGGCAATA
GGGAGGGGGAAAGCGAAAGTCCCGGAAAGGAGCTGACAGGTGGTGGCAATGCCCCAACCAGTGGGGGTTG
CGTCAGCAAACACAGTGCACACCACGCCACGTTGCCTGACAACGGGCCACAACTCCTCATAAAGAGACAG
CAACCAGGATTTATACAAGGAGGAGAAAATGAAAGCCATACGGGAAGCAATAGCATGATACAAAGGCATT
AAAGCAGCGTATCCACATAGCGTAAAAGGAGCAACATAGTTAAGAATACCAGTCAATCTTTCACAAATTT
TGTAATCCAGAGGTTGATTATCGATAAGCTTGATATCAAGCTTGCATGCCTGCAGGTCGACTCTAGAGTC
TTATGCGGCCTTAGCCTGGCAGCATATCGAGATCGAAGTCATCGAGAGCGTCAGCAGGGAGCATATCCAG
ATCAAAATCATCCAGGGCATCGGCGGGCAGCATGTCCAGGTCGAAGTCGTCCAGGGCGTCGGTGGGTCCG
CCGCTCTCGCACTTCAGCTGCTTCTCGAGGCCGCAGATGATCAGTTCCAGGCCGAACAGGAAGGCGGGCT
CGGCGCCCTGTCTGTCGAACAGCTCGATGGCCTGCTTCAGCAGGGGGGGCATGCTGTCGGTGGTGGGTGT
CTCTCTTTCCTCTTTGGCGACCTGGTGTTCCTGTTCTTCCAGCACGCAGCCCAGGGTGAAGTGGCCCACG
GCGCTCAGGGCGTACAGGGCGTTTTCCAGGCTGAAGCCCTGCTGGCACAGGAAGGCCAGCTGGTTTTCCA
GTGTCTCGTACTGCTTCTCGGTGGGTCTGGTGCCCAGGTGCACTTTGGCGCCGTCCCGGTGGCTCAGCAG
GGCGCATCTGTAGCTCTTGGCGTTGTTCCGCAGGAAGTCCTGCCAGCTCTCGCCTTCCAGAGGGCAGCTG
TGGGTGTGGTGCCGGTCCAGCATCTCGATGGGCAGGGCGTCCAGCAGGGCCCGCTTGTTCTTCACGTGCC
AGTACAGGGTGGGCTGTTCCACGCCCAGTTTCTGGGCCAGCTTCCGGGTGGTCAGGCCCTCGATGCCCAC
GCCGTTCAGCAGTTCCAGGGCGCTGTTGATCACTTTGCTCTTGTCCAGCCGGCTCATCGACCCTCCGCCT
GGGCCAGGATTCTCCTCGACGTCACCGCATGTTAGCAGACTTCCTCTGCCCTCGGAACCGCCGTCCTGCT
CCTCGGCCACGAAGTGCACGCAGTTGCCGGCCGGGTCGCGCAGGGCGAACTCCCGCCCCCACGGCTGCTC
GCCGATCTCGGTCATGGCCGGCCCGGAGGCGTCCCGGAAGTTCGTGGACACGACCTCCGACCACTCGGCG
TACAGCTCGTCCAGGCCGCGCACCCACACCCAGGCCAGGGTGTTGTCCGGCACCACCTGGTCCTGGACCG
CGCTGATGAACAGGGTCACGTCGTCCCGGACCACACCGGCGAAGTCGTCCTCCACGAAGTCCCGGGAGAA
CCCGAGCCGGTCGGTCCAGAACTCGACCGCTCCGGCGACGTCGCGCGCGGTGAGCACCGGAACGGCACTG
GTCAACTTGGCCATAATTCTCGAGAGCTCCAGATCCCCTGTTCACGACACCTGAAATGGAAGAAAAAAAC
TTTGAACCACTGTCTGAGGCTTGAGAATGAACCAAGATCCAAACTCAAAAAGGCCAAATTCCAAGGAGAA
TTACATCAAGTGCCAAGCTGGCCTAACTTCAGTCTCCACCCACTCAGTGTGGGGAAACTCCATCGCATAA
AACCCCTCCCCCCAACCTAAAGACGACGTACTCCAAAAGCTCCAGAACTAATCGAGGTGCCTGGACGGCG
CCCGGTACTCCGTGGAGTCACATGAAGCGACGGCTGAGGACGGAAAGGCCCTTTTCCTTTGTGTGGGTGA
CTCACCCGCCCGCTCTCCCGAGCGCCGCGTCCTCCATTTTGAGCCCCCTGGAGCAGGGCCGGGAAGCGGC
CATCTTTCCGCTCACGCAACTGGTGCCGACCGGGCCAGCCTTGCCGCCCAGGGCGGGGCGATACACGGCG
GCGCGAGGCCAGGCACCAGAGCAGGCCGGCCAGCTTGAGACTACCCCCGTCCGATTCTCGGTGGCCGCGC
TCGCAGGCCCCGCCTCGCCGAACATGTGCGCTGGGACGCACGGGCCCCGTCGCCGGCCGCGGGCCCAAAA
ACCGAAATACCAGTGTGCAGATCCTGGCCCGCATTTACAAGACTATCTTGCCAGAAAAAAAGCGTCGCAG
CACGTCATCAAAAATTTTAAATGGCTAGAGACTTATCGAAAGCAGCGAGACAGGCGCGAAGGTGCCACCA
GATTCGCACGCGGCGGCCCCAGCGCCCAGGCCAGGCCTCAACTCAAGCACGAGGCGAAGGGGCTCCTAAA
GCGCAAGGCCCGCCCCTGGCTCCAGCTCGGGATCAAGAATCACGTACTGGAGCCAGGTGGAAGTAATTCA
AGGCACGCAAGGGCCATAACCCGTAAAGAGGCCAGGCCCGCGGGAACCACACACGGCACTTACCTGTGTT
CTGGCGGCAAACCCGTTGCGAAAAAGAACGTTCACGGCGACTACTGCACTTATATACGGTTCTCCCCCAC
CCTCGGGAAAAAGGCGGAGCCAGTACACGACATCACTTTCCCAGTTTACCCCGCGCCACCTTCTCTAGGC
ACCGGTTCAATTGGCTGCAGGACTAGTCTAGTTAAAAGTTTTGTTACTTTATAGAAGAAATTTTGAGTTT
TTGTTTTTTTTTAATAAATAAATAAACATAAATAAATTGTTTGTTGAATTTATTATTAGTATGTAAGTGT
AAATATAATAAAACTTAATATCTATTCAAATTAATAAATAAACCTCGATATACAGACCGATAAAACACAT
GCGTCAATTTTACGCATGATTATCTTTAACGTACGTCACAATATGATTATCTTTCTAGGGTTAATCTAGT
GTTTAAACGGCCGCTTAATTAATCCAGCTTTTGTTCCCTTTAGTGAGGGTTAATTGCGCGCTTGGCGTAA
TCATGGTCATAGCTGTTTCCTGTGTGAAATTGTTATCCGCTCACAATTCCACACAACATACGAGCCGGAA
GCATAAAGTGTAAAGCCTGGGGTGCCTAATGAGTGAGCTAACTCACATTAATTGCGTTGCGCTCACTGCC
CGCTTTCCAGTCGGGAAACCTGTCGTGCCAGCTGCATTAATGAATCGGCCAACGCGCGGGGAGAGGCGGT
TTGCGTATTGGGCGCTCTTCCGCTTCCTCGCTCACTGACTCGCTGCGCTCGGTCGTTCGGCTGCGGCGAG
CGGTATCAGCTCACTCAAAGGCGGTAATACGGTTATCCACAGAATCAGGGGATAACGCAGGAAAGAACAT
GTGAGCAAAAGGCCAGCAAAAGGCCAGGAACCGTAAAAAGGCCGCGTTGCTGGCGTTTTTCCATAGGCTC
CGCCCCCCTGACGAGCATCACAAAAATCGACGCTCAAGTCAGAGGTGGCGAAACCCGACAGGACTATAAA
GATACCAGGCGTTTCCCCCTGGAAGCTCCCTCGTGCGCTCTCCTGTTCCGACCCTGCCGCTTACCGGATA
CCTGTCCGCCTTTCTCCCTTCGGGAAGCGTGGCGCTTTCTCATAGCTCACGCTGTAGGTATCTCAGTTCG
GTGTAGGTCGTTCGCTCCAAGCTGGGCTGTGTGCACGAACCCCCCGTTCAGCCCGACCGCTGCGCCTTAT
CCGGTAACTATCGTCTTGAGTCCAACCCGGTAAGACACGACTTATCGCCACTGGCAGCAGCCACTGGTAA
CAGGATTAGCAGAGCGAGGTATGTAGGCGGTGCTACAGAGTTCTTGAAGTGGTGGCCTAACTACGGCTAC
ACTAGAAGAACAGTATTTGGTATCTGCGCTCTGCTGAAGCCAGTTACCTTCGGAAAAAGAGTTGGTAGCT
CTTGATCCGGCAAACAAACCACCGCTGGTAGCGGTGGTTTTTTTGTTTGCAAGCAGCAGATTACGCGCAG
AAAAAAAGGATCTCAAGAAGATCCTTTGATCTTTTCTACGGGGTCTGACGCTCAGTGGAACGAAAACTCA
CGTTAAGGGATTTTGGTCATGAGATTATCAAAAAGGATCTTCACCTAGATCCTTTTAAATTAAAAATGAA
GTTTTAAATCAATCTAAAGTATATATGAGTAAACTTGGTCTGACAGTTACCAATGCTTAATCAGTGAGGC
ACCTATCTCAGCGATCTGTCTATTTCGTTCATCCATAGTTGCCTGACTCCCCGTCGTGTAGATAACTACG
ATACGGGAGGGCTTACCATCTGGCCCCAGTGCTGCAATGATACCGCGAGACCCACGCTCACCGGCTCCAG
ATTTATCAGCAATAAACCAGCCAGCCGGAAGGGCCGAGCGCAGAAGTGGTCCTGCAACTTTATCCGCCTC
CATCCAGTCTATTAATTGTTGCCGGGAAGCTAGAGTAAGTAGTTCGCCAGTTAATAGTTTGCGCAACGTT
GTTGCCATTGCTACAGGCATCGTGGTGTCACGCTCGTCGTTTGGTATGGCTTCATTCAGCTCCGGTTCCC
AACGATCAAGGCGAGTTACATGATCCCCCATGTTGTGCAAAAAAGCGGTTAGCTCCTTCGGTCCTCCGAT
CGTTGTCAGAAGTAAGTTGGCCGCAGTGTTATCACTCATGGTTATGGCAGCACTGCATAATTCTCTTACT
GTCATGCCATCCGTAAGATGCTTTTCTGTGACTGGTGAGTACTCAACCAAGTCATTCTGAGAATAGTGTA
TGCGGCGACCGAGTTGCTCTTGCCCGGCGTCAATACGGGATAATACCGCGCCACATAGCAGAACTTTAAA
AGTGCTCATCATTGGAAAACGTTCTTCGGGGCGAAAACTCTCAAGGATCTTACCGCTGTTGAGATCCAGT
TCGATGTAACCCACTCGTGCACCCAACTGATCTTCAGCATCTTTTACTTTCACCAGCGTTTCTGGGTGAG
CAAAAACAGGAAGGCAAAATGCCGCAAAAAAGGGAATAAGGGCGACACGGAAATGTTGAATACTCATACT
CTTCCTTTTTCAATATTATTGAAGCATTTATCAGGGTTATTGTCTCATGAGCGGATACATATTTGAATGT
ATTTAGAAAAATAAACAAATAGGGGTTCCGCGCACATTTCCCCGAAAAGTGCCACCTAAATTGTAAGCGT
TAATATTTTGTTAAAATTCGCGTTAAATTTTTGTTAAATCAGCTCATTTTTTAACCAATAGGCCGAAATC
GGCAAAATCCCTTATAAATCAAAAGAATAGACCGAGATAGGGT
[37 nt withheld, positions 15304-15340]
AAAGAACGTGGACTCCAACGTCAAAGG
[49 nt withheld, positions 15368-15416]
T
[91 nt withheld, positions 15418-15508]
G
[124 nt withheld, positions 15510-15633]
CCCATTCGCCATTCAGGCTGCGCAACTGTTGGGAAGGGCGATCGGTGCGGGCCTCTTCGCTATTACGCCA
GCTGGCGAAAGGGGGATGTGCTGCAAGGCGATTAAGTTGGGTAACGCCAGGGTTTTCCCAGTCACGACGT
TGTAAAACGACGGCCAGTGAGCGCGCGTAATACGACTCACTATAGGGCGAATTGGGGCGCGCCATTCTAG
ATTAACCCTAGAAAGATAGTCTGCGTAAAATTGACGCATGCATTCTTGAAATATTGCTCTCTCTTTCTAA
ATAGCGCGAATCCGTCGCTGTGCATTTAGGACATCTCAGTCGCCGCTTGGAGCTCCCGTGAGGCGTGCTT
GTCAATGCGGTAAGTGTCACTGATTTTGAACTATAACGACCGCGTGAGTCAAAATGACGCATGATTATCT
TTTACGTGACTTTTAAGATTTAACTCATACGATAATTATATTGTTATTTCATGTTCTACTTACGTGATAA
CTTATTATATATATATTTTCTTGTTATAGATATCAACTAGAATGCTAGCGCTGATATCTCCACCCCACAG
TGGTTTACTCCCTATCAGTGATAGAGAACGTATGAAGAGTTTACTCCCTATCAGTGATAGAGAACGTATG
CAGACTTTACTCCCTATCAGTGATAGAGAACGTATAAGGAGTTTACTCCCTATCAGTGATAGAGAACGTA
TGACCAGTTTACTCCCTATCAGTGATAGAGAACGTATCTACAGTTTACTCCCTATCAGTGATAGAGAACG
TATATCCAGTTTACTCCCTATCAGTGATAGAGAACGTATAAGCTTTAGGCGTGTACGGTGGGCGCCTATA
AAAGCAGAGCTCGTTTAGTGAACCGTCAGATCGCCTGGAGCAATTCCACAACACTTTTGTCTTATACCAA
CTTTCCGTACCACTTCCTACCCTCGTAAAGAATTCATGGATGCTTTAGACGATTTTGACTTAGATATGCT
TGGTTCAGACGCGTTAGACGACTTCGACCTAGACATGTTAGGCTCAGATGCATTGGACGACTTCGATTTA
GATATGTTGGGCTCCGATGCCCTAGATGACTTTGATCTAGATATGCTAGGTAGTGGCGGCAGCGGATCCC
AGTATCTGCCCGACACAGATGATAGACACCGAATCGAAGAGAAACGCAAGCGAACGTATGAAACCTTCAA
ATCGATCATGAAGAAATCGCCCTTCTCGGGTCCGACCGATCCCAGGCCCCCACCGAGAAGGATTGCGGTC
CCGTCCCGCTCGTCGGCCAGCGTGCCGAAGCCTGCGCCGCAGCCCTACCCCTTCACGTCGAGCCTGAGCA
CAATCAATTATGACGAGTTCCCGACGATGGTGTTCCCCTCGGGACAAATCTCACAAGCCTCGGCGCTCGC
ACCAGCGCCTCCCCAAGTCCTTCCGCAAGCGCCTGCCCCAGCGCCTGCACCGGCAATGGTGTCCGCCCTC
GCACAGGCCCCTGCGCCCGTCCCCGTGCTCGCGCCTGGACCGCCCCAGGCGGTCGCTCCACCGGC
Features (pLannotate 1.2.2; 26 found; start..end, strand, type, name):
    398..967     +  CDS            Rta AD: transcriptional activation domain from the human herpesvirus 4 (Epstein-Barr virus) replication and transcription activator Rta/BRLF1 (Hardwick et al., 1992; Chavez et al., 2015)
    989..4144    +  CDS            cas9: CAS9_STAAU - Experimental evidence at protein level: Swiss-Prot protein existence level 1. CRISPR (clustered regularly interspaced short palindromic repeat) is an adaptive immune system that provides protection against mobile genetic elements (viruses, transposable elements and conjugative plasmids). CRISPR clusters contain spacers, sequences complementary to antecedent mobile elements, and target invading nucleic acids. CRISPR clusters are transcribed and processed into CRISPR RNA (crRNA). In type II CRISPR systems correct processing of pre-crRNA requires a trans- encoded small RNA (tracrRNA)
   4346..8449    +  CDS            Cas9: Cas9 (Csn1) endonuclease from the Streptococcus pyogenes Type II CRISPR/Cas system generates RNA-guided double strand breaks in DNA
   8585..9280    +  CDS            TagBFP: TagBFP is a basic (constitutively fluorescent) blue fluorescent protein published in 2008, derived from Entacmaea quadricolor. It is reported to be a very rapidly-maturing monomer with very low acid sensitivity.
   9326..9511    +  CDS            KRAB: Krüppel-associated box (KRAB) transcriptional repression domain from the human zinc finger protein ZNF10 (Margolin et al., 1994)
   9537..9671    +  polyA_signal   SV40 poly(A) signal: SV40 polyadenylation signal
   9720..10309   -  misc_feature   WPRE: woodchuck hepatitis virus posttranscriptional regulatory element
  10309..10327   -  misc_feature   MCS (fragment): pBluescript multiple cloning site
  10328..10358   -  misc_feature   MCS (fragment): pUC18/19 multiple cloning site
  10500..11117   -  CDS            tetR: TETR2_ECOLX - Experimental evidence at protein level: Swiss-Prot protein existence level 1. TetR is the repressor of the tetracycline resistance element; its N-terminal region forms a helix-turn-helix structure and binds DNA. Binding of tetracycline to TetR reduces the repressor affinity for the tetracycline resistance gene (tetA) promoter operator sites. From Escherichia coli.
  11193..11564   -  CDS            ble: BLE_STRHI - Experimental evidence at protein level: Swiss-Prot protein existence level 1. Binding protein with a strong affinity to the bleomycin family of antibiotics. From Streptoalloteichus hindustanus.
  11592..12683   -  promoter       EF-1α promoter (fragment): strong constitutive promoter for human elongation factor EF-1α
  12987..13005   -  promoter       T3 promoter: promoter for bacteriophage T3 RNA polymerase
  13048..13070   -  protein_bind   lac operator (fragment): The lac repressor binds to the lac operator to inhibit transcription in E. coli. This inhibition can be relieved by adding lactose or isopropyl-β-D-thiogalactopyranoside (IPTG). lac repressor encoded by lacI
  13074..13104   -  promoter       lac promoter: promoter for the E. coli lac operon
  13119..13140   -  protein_bind   CAP binding site: CAP binding activates transcription in the presence of cAMP. E. coli catabolite activator protein
  13153..13245   -  CDS            lacI (fragment): lac repressor; lacI; The lac repressor binds to the lac operator to inhibit transcription in E. coli. This inhibition can be relieved by adding lactose or isopropyl-β-D-thiogalactopyranoside (IPTG).
  13428..14016   -  rep_origin     ori: high-copy-number ColE1/pMB1/pBR322/pUC origin of replication
  14187..15047   -  CDS            AmpR: β-lactamase; bla; confers resistance to ampicillin, carbenicillin, and related antibiotics
  15048..15152   -  promoter       AmpR promoter: bla
  15205..15633   -  rep_origin     f1 ori (sequence partly withheld): f1 bacteriophage origin of replication; arrow indicates direction of (+) strand synthesis
  15638..15793   -  CDS            lacZα (fragment): LacZα fragment of β-galactosidase; lacZ fragment
  15801..15819   +  promoter       T7 promoter: promoter for bacteriophage T7 RNA polymerase
  16196..16572   +  promoter       TRE3G promoter: 3rd-generation Tet-responsive promoter that can be activated by binding of Tet-On® 3G
  16591..16613   +  CDS            VP48 (fragment): 3 tandem repeats of the minimal activation domain of herpes simplex virus VP16 (Cheng et al., 2013)
  16753..379     +  CDS            RELA (fragment) (across the origin): TF65_HUMAN - Also known as NFKB3. Experimental evidence at protein level: Swiss-Prot protein existence level 1. NF-kappa-B is a pleiotropic transcription factor present in almost all cell types and is the endpoint of a series of signal transduction events that are initiated by a vast array of stimuli related to many biological processes such as inflammation, immunity, differentiation, cell growth, tumorigenesis and apoptosis. NF-kappa-B is a homo- or heterodimeric complex formed by the Rel-like domain- containing proteins RELA/p65, RELB, NFKB1/p105, NFKB1/p50, REL and NFKB2/p52. The heterodime
