[The description below was written by a language model from this plasmid's Addgene catalogue record and pLannotate feature annotations shown in this document.]
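Description:
p101_CRISPRai_PiggyBac is a 17.2 kb PiggyBac transposon plasmid for stable genomic integration of a doxycycline-inducible, orthogonal CRISPR activation/interference ("CRISPRai") system in mammalian cells. In bacteria it is maintained through a high-copy ColE1/pUC origin with ampicillin resistance (AmpR), and the pBluescript-type backbone also carries an f1 origin, lac/lacZα remnants and T3/T7 promoters. The PiggyBac terminal repeats that would flank the cargo for transposase-mediated insertion are not called in the automated annotation, although the catalogue entry identifies the backbone as PiggyBac.

The inducible unit begins with a TRE3G promoter. It drives the VPR activator (VP16-derived repeats, the p65/RELA activation domain and the Epstein-Barr virus Rta domain) fused to the N-terminus of Staphylococcus aureus Cas9, described in the record as catalytically dead dSaCas9. Downstream on the same strand lies Streptococcus pyogenes Cas9 (dSpCas9), followed by TagBFP and the ZNF10 KRAB repressor domain, ending in an SV40 poly(A) signal. Only one TRE3G promoter is annotated, and no second promoter is annotated in the short gap between the two Cas9 reading frames, which suggests a shared transcript. The linking element is not identified in the record.

On the opposite strand, an EF-1α promoter constitutively expresses the zeocin resistance gene (ble) and a TetR-based Tet-On transactivator, followed by a WPRE to enhance expression.

Because the two dCas9 orthologues recognise different guide RNA scaffolds, one locus can be activated while another is repressed in the same cell, with BFP reporting induction. Guide RNAs are not encoded here. The associated publication used this approach for bidirectional epigenetic editing to study hierarchies in gene regulation.
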