Addgene plasmid #213777: p101_CRISPRai_PiggyBac
Purpose: Expresses Tet-On inducible CRISPRai orthogonal system with VPR-dSaCas9, dSpCas9-KRAB-BFP, zeocin resistance gene, and Tet-On transactivator. PiggyBac vector.
Depositing lab: Howard Chang. Depositing organization: Stanford University. Publication: Bidirectional epigenetic editing reveals hierarchies in gene regulation. Pacalin NM, Steinhart Z, Shi Q, Belk JA, Dorovskyi D, Kraft K, Parker KR, Shy BR, Marson A, Chang HY. Nat Biotechnol. 2024 May 17. doi: 10.1038/s41587-024-02213-3. PubMed 38760566.
Backbone
  Vector backbone: PiggyBac
  Total vector size (bp): 17168
  Vector type: CRISPR
  Selectable markers: Zeocin
Growth in bacteria
  Bacterial resistance: Ampicillin, 100 μg/mL
  Growth temperature: 37°C
  Growth strain: NEB Stable
  Copy number: Unknown
Gene/Insert 1
  Gene/Insert name: VPR-dSaCas9
  Promoter: Tet_On_TRE
  Cloning method: Unknown
  Sequencing primers: 5′ NA; 3′ NA
Gene/Insert 2
  Gene/Insert name: dSpCas9-KRAB-BFP
  Promoter: Tet_On_TRE
  Cloning method: Unknown
  Sequencing primers: 5′ NA
Gene/Insert 3
  Gene/Insert name: zeocin
  Promoter: EF1a (EF-1-alpha intron a)
  Cloning method: Unknown
  Sequencing primers: 5′ NA
Gene/Insert 4
  Gene/Insert name: Tet-On transactivator
  Promoter: EF1a (EF-1-alpha intron a)
  Cloning method: Unknown
  Sequencing primers: 5′ NA
Terms and licenses: Academic/Nonprofit Terms; Industry Terms: Not Available to Industry
How to cite: p101_CRISPRai_PiggyBac was a gift from Howard Chang (Addgene plasmid # 213777 ; http://n2t.net/addgene:213777 ; RRID:Addgene_213777)
